Addgene plasmid #159081: pMSR:MSMEG_0739:Dendra
Purpose: T7 expression of C-term fluorescent fusion in E. coli
Depositing lab: Keith Derbyshire & Joseph Wade. Depositing organization: Wadsworth Center, New York State Department of Health. Publication: A Mycobacterial Systems Resource for the Research Community. Judd JA, Canestrari J, Clark R, Joseph A, Lapierre P, Lasek-Nesselquist E, Mir M, Palumbo M, Smith C, Stone M, Upadhyay A, Wirth SE, Dedrick RM, Meier CG, Russell DA, Dills A, Dove E, Kester J, Wolf ID, Zhu J, Rubin ER, Fortune S, Hatfull GF, Gray TA, Wade JT, Derbyshire KM. mBio. 2021 Mar 2;12(2). pii: mBio.02401-20. doi: 10.1128/mBio.02401-20. PubMed 33653882.
Backbone
  Vector backbone: pMSR:Dendra
  Vector type: Bacterial Expression ; Integrating Mycobacterial Expression Vector attL5
Growth in bacteria
  Bacterial resistance: Apramycin, 25 μg/mL
  Growth temperature: 37°C
  Growth strain: DH5alpha
  Copy number: High Copy
Gene/Insert
  Gene/Insert name: MSMEG_0739
  Species: M. smegmatis
  Promoter: pmycTetO
  Tag / fusion protein: Gly-Ala Linker/Dendra2/1x Flag Tag (C terminal on insert)
  Cloning method: Ligation Independent Cloning
  Sequencing primers: 5′ TGATAGAGTTTGTCCTCCCTATCAG; 3′ TCCATATGCACCTTGACACG
Terms and licenses: Academic/Nonprofit Terms; Industry Terms: Not Available to Industry
Depositor comments: NCBI reference sequence: CP000480.1. 5' cloning site: Ase1, destroyed during cloning. 3' cloning site: HindIII, not destroyed during cloning
How to cite: pMSR:MSMEG_0739:Dendra was a gift from Keith Derbyshire & Joseph Wade (Addgene plasmid # 159081 ; http://n2t.net/addgene:159081 ; RRID:Addgene_159081)
