[The description below was written by a language model from this plasmid's Addgene catalogue record and pLannotate feature annotations shown in this document.]
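Description:
pMSR:MSMEG_0739:Dendra is a 5.5 kb E. coli–mycobacterial shuttle plasmid built on the pMSR:Dendra backbone, part of a resource of tagged Mycobacterium smegmatis genes. In E. coli it replicates from a high-copy ColE1/pUC-type origin. It has no annotated mycobacterial replication origin. Instead it carries the mycobacteriophage L5 integrase gene, which allows site-specific, single-copy insertion at the chromosomal L5 attachment site in mycobacteria. The attachment site itself is not separately annotated in the feature table, although flanking L5 sequence is detected. Selection in both hosts relies on the aac(3)IV apramycin resistance gene.

The payload is the M. smegmatis open reading frame MSMEG_0739, inserted by ligation-independent cloning and fused at its C terminus, through a Gly-Ala linker, to the green-to-red photoconvertible fluorescent protein Dendra2 and a single FLAG epitope. The insert is not annotated by the automated tool, but it presumably occupies the unannotated interval between the promoter region and Dendra2. The record does not describe the function of the encoded protein.

Expression is driven by the pmycTetO promoter, a mycobacterial promoter carrying tet operator sites. The short hits labelled "tight TRE promoter" most likely reflect these tetO repeats rather than a mammalian Tet-responsive promoter. A T7 promoter sits just downstream and a partial T7 terminator follows the tag, so the same fusion can be transcribed by T7 RNA polymerase in suitable E. coli strains, which is the purpose stated in the catalogue. Together these features support localisation imaging and photoconversion-based tracking of the protein in mycobacteria, FLAG-based detection or pull-down, and heterologous production in E. coli.
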