Features (pLannotate 1.2.2; 13 found; start..end, strand, type, name):
     15..32      +  promoter       tight TRE promoter (fragment): Tet-responsive promoter PTight, consisting of seven tet operator sequences followed by the minimal CMV promoter
     46..64      +  promoter       T7 promoter: promoter for bacteriophage T7 RNA polymerase
    743..1429    +  CDS            Dendra2: Dendra2 is a photoconvertible green fluorescent protein published in 2006, derived from Dendronephthya sp.. It has high acid sensitivity.
   1469..1489    +  CDS            FLAG (fragment): FLAG® epitope tag, followed by an enterokinase cleavage site
   1498..1540    +  terminator     T7 terminator (fragment): transcription terminator for bacteriophage T7 RNA polymerase
   1746..2546    +  CDS            ApmR: aminoglycoside 3-N-acetyltransferase type IV ; aac(3)IV; confers resistance to apramycin (Paget and Davies, 1996)
   2613..2630    -  misc_feature   MCS (fragment): pBluescript multiple cloning site
   2671..3259    +  rep_origin     ori: high-copy-number ColE1/pMB1/pBR322/pUC origin of replication
   3427..3455    +  misc_feature   MCS (fragment): pUC18/19 multiple cloning site
   4015..5127    +  CDS            33: VINT_BPML5 - Also known as int. Protein inferred from homology: Swiss-Prot protein existence level 3. Integrase is necessary for integration of the phage into the host genome by site-specific recombination. From Mycobacterium phage L5 (Mycobacteriophage L5).
   5189..5293    -  CDS            32 (fragment): VG32_BPML5 - Protein predicted: Swiss-Prot protein existence level 4. From Mycobacterium phage L5 (Mycobacteriophage L5).
   5349..5453    +  CDS            Y4104_STRCO (fragment): Protein inferred from homology: Swiss-Prot protein existence level 3. From Streptomyces coelicolor (strain ATCC BAA-471 / A3(2) / M145).
   5511..8       +  promoter       tight TRE promoter (fragment) (across the origin): Tet-responsive promoter PTight, consisting of seven tet operator sequences followed by the minimal CMV promoter
>Addgene plasmid #159081 | pMSR:MSMEG_0739:Dendra | addgene full sequence | sequence record 315609 | Addgene NGS Result
TGATAGAGTTTGTCCTCCCTATCAGTGATAGATAGGCTTAAGGAGTAATACGACTCACTATAGGGAGAAG
GAGGCCATTATGGCTGAGGCCGTCGGCCCCACCGAGTGGGGAGACAGTCCCGGCGTCGGCCCGTGGGAGG
GGCCGTGGCCCGACGACCCGCGTTACGACCCCGACCTGCTGCGTGACGGTGACTACCGCAATGTGGTTGA
CGCCTACCGGTATTGGACCCGCCCGGCGATCGTCGCCGACATCGACACGCGCAGACACCCGCTGCACATC
GCGATCGAGAACTTCGGCAGCGACGCCAACATCGGCACGGTGGTGCGCACCGCGAACGCGTTCGCGGTCG
ACACCGTCCACATCGTGGGGCGGCGGCGCTGGAACCGGCGCGGTGCGATGGTGACCGACCGCTACCAGCG
GCTGCGCCACCACGACACCACCGCGGACCTGCTCGATTTCGCCGACGATGCAGGCCTGGTGGTCGTGGCG
GTGGACAACGTCCCCGGATCGGTGCGGCTCGAGGAAACCGAACTGCCCAGGAACTGCCTGCTCATCTTCG
GTCAGGAAGGTCCGGGCATCACGCCGGAGGCCCAGGCCGGTGCCGCGGTCACGGTGTCGATCGCGCAGTT
CGGCTCGACCCGCAGCATCAACGCCGGTGTTGCCGCGGGCATCGCCATGCACGCCTGGATCACCCGACAT
GCCGACATGTCGAAGGCGTGGAAGCTTGGTGCGGCCGCGGGCAACACGCCTGGCATCAATCTGATCAAGG
AGGACATGCGTGTCAAGGTGCATATGGAGGGCAACGTGAACGGTCACGCCTTCGTGATCGAGGGGGAGGG
TAAGGGTAAGCCTTACGAAGGGACCCAGACCGCCAACCTCACCGTCAAGGAGGGCGCCCCTCTCCCATTC
TCGTACGATATCCTCACTACCGCGGTGCATTACGGGAACCGCGTGTTCACCAAGTACCCCGAGGATATCC
CTGACTACTTCAAGCAGAGCTTCCCGGAGGGATACTCCTGGGAGCGGACGATGACCTTCGAAGACAAGGG
TATCTGTACGATCCGCAGCGACATCTCGCTGGAAGGGGACTGTTTCTTCCAGAACGTCCGTTTCAAGGGG
ACCAACTTTCCGCCGAACGGCCCGGTCATGCAGAAGAAGACCCTCAAGTGGGAGCCGAGCACGGAGAAGC
TGCACGTTCGGGACGGCCTCCTGGTCGGCAACATCAACATGGCGCTGCTGCTGGAAGGCGGCGGCCACTA
CCTATGCGACTTCAAGACCACGTACAAAGCGAAGAAGGTCGTCCAGCTGCCCGACGCGCACTTCGTGGAC
CACCGCATCGAAATCCTGGGGAACGATTCGGACTACAACAAGGTCAAGTTGTACGAGCACGCTGTGGCAC
GCTATAGCCCGCTCCCGTCGCAGGTCTGGTTCGAAGGCGGCGGCGGGGAGAACCTGTATTTCCAGGACTA
CAAGGACGACGACGACAAGTGATTTAAATAACCCCTTGGGGCCTCTAAACGGGTCTTGAGGGGTTTTTTG
TTAACTAGCGTACGATCGAATTCCTGCAGCTCACGGTAACTGATGCCGTATTTGCAGTACCAGCGTACGG
CCCACAGAATGATGTCACGCTGAAAATGCCGGCCTTTGAATGGGTTCATGTGCAGCTCCATCAGCAAAAG
GGGATGATAAGTTTATCACCACCGACTATTTGCAACAGTGCCGTTGATCGTGCTATGATCGACTGATGTC
ATCAGCGGTGGAGTGCAATGTCGTGCAATACGAATGGCGAAAAGCCGAGCTCATCGGTCAGCTTCTCAAC
CTTGGGGTTACCCCCGGCGGTGTGCTGCTGGTCCACAGCTCCTTCCGTAGCGTCCGGCCCCTCGAAGATG
GGCCACTTGGACTGATCGAGGCCCTGCGTGCTACGCTGGGTCCGGGAGGGACGCTCGTCATGCCCTCGTG
GTCAGGTCTGGACGACGAGCCGTTCGATCCTGCCACGTCGCCCGTTACACCGGACCTTGGAGTTGTCTCT
GACACATTCTGGCGCCTGCCAAATGTAAAGCGCAGCGCCCATCCATTTGCCTTTGCGGCAGCGGGGCCAC
AGGCAGAGCAGATCATCTCTGATCCATTGCCCCTGCCACCTTACTCGCCTGCAAGCCCGGTCGCCCGTGT
CCATGAACTCGATGGGCAGGTACTTCTCCTCGGCGTGGGACACGATGCCAACACGACGCTGCATCTTGCC
GAGTTGATGGCAAAGGTTCCCTATGGGGTGCCGAGACACTGCACCATTCTTCAGGATGGCAAGTTGGTAC
GCGTCGATTATCTCGAGAATGACCACTGCTGTGAGCGCTTTGCCTTGGCGGACAGGTGGCTCAAGGAGAA
GAGCCTTCAGAAGGAAGGTCCAGTCGGTCATGCCTTTGCTCGGTTGATCCGCTCCCGCGACATTGTGGCG
ACAGCCCTGGGTCAACTGGGCCGAGATCCGTTGATCTTCCTGCATCCGCCAGAGGCGGGATGCGAAGAAT
GCGATGCCGCTCGCCAGTCGATTGGCTGAGCTCATGAGCGGAGAACGAGATGACGTTGGAGGGGCAAGGT
CGCGCTGATTGCTGGGGCAACACGGGGGATCCACTAGTTCCATGAGCGTCAGACCCCGTAGAAAAGATCA
AAGGATCTTCTTGAGATCCTTTTTTTCTGCGCGTAATCTGCTGCTTGCAAACAAAAAAACCACCGCTACC
AGCGGTGGTTTGTTTGCCGGATCAAGAGCTACCAACTCTTTTTCCGAAGGTAACTGGCTTCAGCAGAGCG
CAGATACCAAATACTGTCCTTCTAGTGTAGCCGTAGTTAGGCCACCACTTCAAGAACTCTGTAGCACCGC
CTACATACCTCGCTCTGCTAATCCTGTTACCAGTGGCTGCTGCCAGTGGCGATAAGTCGTGTCTTACCGG
GTTGGACTCAAGACGATAGTTACCGGATAAGGCGCAGCGGTCGGGCTGAACGGGGGGTTCGTGCACACAG
CCCAGCTTGGAGCGAACGACCTACACCGAACTGAGATACCTACAGCGTGAGCTATGAGAAAGCGCCACGC
TTCCCGAGGGGAGAAAGGCGGACAGGTATCCGGTAAGCGGCAGGGTCGGAACAGGAGAGCGCACGAGGGA
GCTTCCAGGGGGAAACGCCTGGTATCTTTATAGTCCTGTCGGGTTTCGCCACCTCTGACTTGAGCGTCGA
TTTTTGTGATGCTCGTCAGGGGGGCGGAGCCTATGGAAAAACGCCAGCAACGCGGCCTTTTTACGGTTCC
TGGCCTTTTGCTGGCCTTTTGCTCACATGTTCTTTCCTGCGTTATCCCCTGATTCTGTGGATAACCGTAT
TACCGCCTTTGAGTGAGCTGATACCGCTCGCCGCAGCCGAACGACCGAGCGCAACGCGTGCGGCCGCGGT
ACCCGGGGATCCTCTAGAGTCGACCACCAAGGGCACCATCTCTGCTTGGGCCACCCCGTTGGCCGCAGCC
AGCTCGCTGAGAGCCGTGAACGACAGGGCGAACGCCAGCCCGCCGACGGCGAGGGTTCCGACCGCTGCAA
CTCCCGGTGCAACCTTGTCCCGGTCTATTCTCTTCACTGCACCAGCTCCAATCTGGTGTGAATGCCCCTC
GTCTGTTCGCGCAGGCGGGGGGCTCTATTCGTTTGTCAGCATCGAAAGTAGCCAGATCAGGGATGCGTTG
CAACCGCGTATGCCCAGGTCAGAAGAGTCGCACAAGAGTTGCAGACCCCTGGAAAGAAAAATGGCCAGAG
GGCGAAAACACCCTCTGACCAGCGGAGCGGGCGACGGGAATCGAACCCGCGTAGCTAGTTTGGAAGAATG
GGTGTCTGCCGACCACATATGGGCCGGTCAAGATAGGTTTTTACCCCCTCTCGGCTGCATCCTCTAAGTG
GAAAGAAATTGCAGGTCGTAGAAGCGCGTTGAAGCCTGAGAGTTGCACAGGAGTTGCAACCCGGTAGCCT
TGTTCACGACGAGAGGAGACCTAGTTGGCACGTCGCGGATGGGGATCGCTGAAGACTCAGCGCAGCGGGA
GGATCCAAGCCTCATACGTCAACCCGCAGGACGGTGTGAGGTACTACGCGCTGCAGACCTACGACAACAA
GATGGACGCCGAAGCCTGGCTCGCGGGCGAGAAGCGGCTCATCGAGATGGAGACCTGGACCCCTCCACAG
GACCGGGCGAAGAAGGCAGCCGCCAGCGCCATCACGCTGGAGGAGTACACCCGGAAGTGGCTCGTGGAGC
GCGACCTCGCAGACGGCACCAGGGATCTGTACAGCGGGCACGCGGAGCGCCGCATCTACCCGGTGCTAGG
TGAAGTGGCGGTCACAGAGATGACGCCAGCTCTGGTGCGTGCGTGGTGGGCCGGGATGGGTAGGAAGCAC
CCGACTGCCCGCCGGCATGCCTACAACGTCCTCCGGGCGGTGATGAACACAGCGGTCGAGGACAAGCTGA
TCGCAGAGAACCCGTGCCGGATCGAGCAGAAGGCAGCCGATGAGCGCGACGTAGAGGCGCTGACGCCTGA
GGAGCTGGACATCGTCGCCGCTGAGATCTTCGAGCACTACCGGATCGCGGCATACATCCTGGCGTGGACG
AGCCTCCGGTTCGGAGAGCTGATCGAGCTTCGCCGCAAGGACATCGTGGACGACGGCATGACGATGAAGC
TCCGGGTGCGCCGTGGCGCTTCCCGCGTGGGGAACAAGATCGTCGTTGGCAACGCCAAGACCGTCCGGTC
GAAGCGTCCTGTGACGGTTCCGCCTCACGTCGCGGAGATGATCCGAGCGCACATGAAGGACCGTACGAAG
ATGAACAAGGGCCCCGAGGCATTCCTGGTGACCACGACGCAGGGCAACCGGCTGTCGAAGTCCGCGTTCA
CCAAGTCGCTGAAGCGTGGCTACGCCAAGATCGGTCGGCCGGAACTCCGCATCCACGACCTCCGCGCTGT
CGGCGCTACGTTCGCCGCTCAGGCAGGTGCGACGACCAAGGAGCTGATGGCCCGTCTCGGTCACACGACT
CCTAGGATGGCGATGAAGTACCAGATGGCGTCTGAGGCCCGCGACGAGGCTATCGCTGAGGCGATGTCCA
AGCTGGCCAAGACCTCCTGAAACGCAAAAAGCCCCCCTCCCAAGGACACTGAGTCCTAAAGAGGGGGGTT
TCTTGTCAGTACGCGAAGAACCACGCCTGGCCGCGAGCGCCAGCACCGCCGCTCTGTGCGGAGACCTGGG
CACCAGCCCCGCCGCCGCCAGGAGCATTGCCGTTCCCGCCAGAAATCTAGACGGTGACCACAACGCGCCC
GCTTTGATCGGGGACGTCGAAATATTGGATCGTCGGCACCGTCACGGCCGTGGGAGGCGGCACGATCCGC
GACGTGATGATCGGCCGCATCCCCACGGTGCTGCGCAGTGAGCTCTACGCCATCCCGGCGTTGATCTGTG
CGTTCGCACGCACAGGCCCGGTGTGAGAAGGGTCTCTGACGAGCGGGAGAACTCCCTATCAG
