>Addgene plasmid #159081 | pMSR:MSMEG_0739:Dendra | depositor partial sequence | sequence record 307023 | insert sequence
ATGGCTGAGGCCGTCGGCCCCACCGAGTGGGGAGACAGTCCCGGCGTCGGCCCGTGGGAGGGGCCGTGGC
CCGACGACCCGCGTTACGACCCCGACCTGCTGCGTGACGGTGACTACCGCAATGTGGTTGACGCCTACCG
GTATTGGACCCGCCCGGCGATCGTCGCCGACATCGACACGCGCAGACACCCGCTGCACATCGCGATCGAG
AACTTCGGCAGCGACGCCAACATCGGCACGGTGGTGCGCACCGCGAACGCGTTCGCGGTCGACACCGTCC
ACATCGTGGGGCGGCGGCGCTGGAACCGGCGCGGTGCGATGGTGACCGACCGCTACCAGCGGCTGCGCCA
CCACGACACCACCGCGGACCTGCTCGATTTCGCCGACGATGCAGGCCTGGTGGTCGTGGCGGTGGACAAC
GTCCCCGGATCGGTGCGGCTCGAGGAAACCGAACTGCCCAGGAACTGCCTGCTCATCTTCGGTCAGGAAG
GTCCGGGCATCACGCCGGAGGCCCAGGCCGGTGCCGCGGTCACGGTGTCGATCGCGCAGTTCGGCTCGAC
CCGCAGCATCAACGCCGGTGTTGCCGCGGGCATCGCCATGCACGCCTGGATCACCCGACATGCCGACATG
TCGAAGGCGTGG
